>Addgene plasmid #160069 | pAAV-hSyn-DIO-HA-CB2SH3(-)-IRES-mCitrine | addgene full sequence | sequence record 313797 | Addgene NGS Result
CTACAGACGTTGTTTGTCTTCAAGAAGCTTCCAGAGGAACTGCTTCCTTCACGACATTCAACAGACCTTG
CATTCCTTTGGCGAGAGGGGAAAGACCCCTAGGAATGCTCGTCAAGAAGACAGGGCCAGGTTTCCGGGCC
CTCACATTGCCAAAAGACGGCAATATGGTGGAAAATAACATATAGACAAACGCACACCGGCCTTATTCCA
AGCGGCTTCGGCCAGTAACGTTAGGGGGGGGGGAGGGAGAGGGGCGATATCACTAATAGTGCCATTTTCT
TTGGGTTACTTTCTGTTTAGACGCTTTTCTCACAGTCATTGCAGCCTGTCTCTTCTGATTTTCAGAAATC
TCAAAGCCAATTTTTTCATCTTCTTGTACCATTTTCCTCTCTTCTCTGAAAGCTCTAAGCCAACGTATTT
TCTCCTCCAGTTTCTTGGCAAAGAACAGATGTACTTCTTCGGTTTCCTTGTTGTGCAGCTTGAAAGCATT
TTTCATGCTGACATTAAAGTCATCATCTCTGCCATCTTCAATGTCAATGACCTCATATTTATCCATGTCA
ATGCGCCCCTTGTAGTATAGGATGTCTCTCCGGATTAGGTCCTTCTTGCAGAGGACCATCTGGTGGTCAA
ACAGGAAGAAGACTCTCTGCTGGTTGCGGCCATAGGGCTGGTAGATCCAGGCCATCTCTCCAGTGTAGAT
CAGTTCCGAGCTCCTGTCTAAGATGTCATCTCCCTCCCAGTCTAGGACAGAGGCCTGCCATTGAGCAATC
TTGTCAATATTCTCCAGACGTCGCTTGCGTTCATTGATCTGCTGAGTCACATTTCTCATGACAGCCAAAG
CAGCTGCGACATATCTGTAATCACTGTGGTCTTGGGCAGTATACTTTAGGAGCTCGGCCAATTGTAAGGG
GTATTTGCAGATCTTCTGTACTGGAGTCAAAAGAAAACCATCGATAGCGATGTCGATCATCTGCTGCAAG
AGGCGGCAGGCCTCAAAGAAGTGTTGATAGCGGCTGTCCTTCATCAGTTTGGAGAGCTCCATGCAGGCAT
CCAGGTGGTTGTTACAATACTCAGAGTATATCCAGAAGCCATCTTGATGCTCCAAGAAGCAGGGTCCTAT
CTCGCTGAGGTGGGGGTCATCATTGTTGTACTGCTTCTCCAAGTCTCTCACGAAGCCCATCTGAAATCTG
TAGATGTCTTCAATGTTTCCAAAGATGACTTTCAGCTGCTCATCACTGAACATGTCCCTTCTCTTTCGGC
ACTGCTTCAGGTACCCCTCGCAAATGTCCTTGAGATGCTTGATGTAATGACGTTCCGTGCTCATGATCTC
ATTGATGACATTGGCCCGCATCTGGTCCCGGTTCTGTAGTGGCCGGCCCAGACAGAGGCAGTCTGAGTTG
GGGTCCAGGTGCCCATTCTGCACGTCACTGGGCCCTTCCTCCACCCCATCCTCCTGGTTCACCCAGAGCA
TTCCCGATCCGCCTCTAATCCACTGCATAGCGTAATCTGGAACATCGTATGGGTACATGGTGGCTAGCAT
AACTTCGTATAAAGTATCCTATACGAAGTTATTTGCCTTAACCCAGAAATTATCACTGTTATTCTTTAGA
ATGGTGCAAAGAATAACTTCGTATAATGTATGCTATACGAAGTTATGAATTCGATATCAAGCTTATCGAT
AATCAACCTCTGGATTACAAAATTTGTGAAAGATTGACTGGTATTCTTAACTATGTTGCTCCTTTTACGC
TATGTGGATACGCTGCTTTAATGCCTTTGTATCATGCTATTGCTTCCCGTATGGCTTTCATTTTCTCCTC
CTTGTATAAATCCTGGTTGCTGTCTCTTTATGAGGAGTTGTGGCCCGTTGTCAGGCAACGTGGCGTGGTG
TGCACTGTGTTTGCTGACGCAACCCCCACTGGTTGGGGCATTGCCACCACCTGTCAGCTCCTTTCCGGGA
CTTTCGCTTTCCCCCTCCCTATTGCCACGGCGGAACTCATCGCCGCCTGCCTTGCCCGCTGCTGGACAGG
GGCTCGGCTGTTGGGCACTGACAATTCCGTGGTGTTGTCGGGGAAATCATCGTCCTTTCCTTGGCTGCTC
GCCTATGTTGCCACCTGGATTCTGCGCGGGACGTCCTTCTGCTACGTCCCTTCGGCCCTCAATCCAGCGG
ACCTTCCTTCCCGCGGCCTGCTGCCGGCTCTGCGGCCTCTTCCGCGTCTTCGCCTTCGCCCTCAGACGAG
TCGGATCTCCCTTTGGGCCGCCTCCCCGCATCGATACCGAGCGCTGCTCGAGAGATCTACGGGTGGCATC
CCTGTGACCCCTCCCCAGTGCCTCTCCTGGCCCTGGAAGTTGCCACTCCAGTGCCCACCAGCCTTGTCCT
AATAAAATTAAGTTGCATCATTTTGTCTGACTAGGTGTCCTTCTATAATATTATGGGGTGGAGGGGGGTG
GTATGGAGCAAGGGGCAAGTTGGGAAGACAACCTGTAGGGCCTGCGGGGTCTATTGGGAACCAAGCTGGA
GTGCAGTGGCACAATCTTGGCTCACTGCAATCTCCGCCTCCTGGGTTCAAGCGATTCTCCTGCCTCAGCC
TCCCGAGTTGTTGGGATTCCAGGCATGCATGACCAGGCTCAGCTAATTTTTGTTTTTTTGGTAGAGACGG
GGTTTCACCATATTGGCCAGGCTGGTCTCCAACTCCTAATCTCAGGTGATCTACCCACCTTGGCCTCCCA
AATTGCTGGGATTACAGGCGTGAACCACTGCTCCCTTCCCTGTCCTTCTGATTTTGTAGGTAACCACGTG
CGGACCGAGCGGCCGCAGGAACCCCTAGTGATGGAGTTGGCCACTCCCTCTCTGCGCGCTCGCTCGCTCA
CTGAGGCCGGGCGACCAAAGGTCGCCCGACGCCCGGGCTTTGCCCGGGCGGCCTCAGTGAGCGAGCGAGC
GCGCAGCTGCCTGCAGGGGCGCCTGATGCGGTATTTTCTCCTTACGCATCTGTGCGGTATTTCACACCGC
ATA
[95 nt withheld, positions 3014-3108]
T
[46 nt withheld, positions 3110-3155]
C
[141 nt withheld, positions 3157-3297]
CCTTTGACGTTGGAGTCCACGTTCTTT
[37 nt withheld, positions 3325-3361]
ACTCTATCTCGGGCTATTCTTTTGATTTATAAGGGATTTTGCCGATTTCGGTCTATTGGTTAAAAAATGA
GCTGATTTAACAAAAATTTAACGCGAATTTTAACAAAATATTAACGTTTACAATTTTATGGTGCACTCTC
AGTACAATCTGCTCTGATGCCGCATAGTTAAGCCAGCCCCGACACCCGCCAACACCCGCTGACGCGCCCT
GACGGGCTTGTCTGCTCCCGGCATCCGCTTACAGACAAGCTGTGACCGTCTCCGGGAGCTGCATGTGTCA
GAGGTTTTCACCGTCATCACCGAAACGCGCGAGACGAAAGGGCCTCGTGATACGCCTATTTTTATAGGTT
AATGTCATGATAATAATGGTTTCTTAGACGTCAGGTGGCACTTTTCGGGGAAATGTGCGCGGAACCCCTA
TTTGTTTATTTTTCTAAATACATTCAAATATGTATCCGCTCATGAGACAATAACCCTGATAAATGCTTCA
ATAATATTGAAAAAGGAAGAGTATGAGTATTCAACATTTCCGTGTCGCCCTTATTCCCTTTTTTGCGGCA
TTTTGCCTTCCTGTTTTTGCTCACCCAGAAACGCTGGTGAAAGTAAAAGATGCTGAAGATCAGTTGGGTG
CACGAGTGGGTTACATCGAACTGGATCTCAACAGCGGTAAGATCCTTGAGAGTTTTCGCCCCGAAGAACG
TTTTCCAATGATGAGCACTTTTAAAGTTCTGCTATGTGGCGCGGTATTATCCCGTATTGACGCCGGGCAA
GAGCAACTCGGTCGCCGCATACACTATTCTCAGAATGACTTGGTTGAGTACTCACCAGTCACAGAAAAGC
ATCTTACGGATGGCATGACAGTAAGAGAATTATGCAGTGCTGCCATAACCATGAGTGATAACACTGCGGC
CAACTTACTTCTGACAACGATCGGAGGACCGAAGGAGCTAACCGCTTTTTTGCACAACATGGGGGATCAT
GTAACTCGCCTTGATCGTTGGGAACCGGAGCTGAATGAAGCCATACCAAACGACGAGCGTGACACCACGA
TGCCTGTAGCAATGGCAACAACGTTGCGCAAACTATTAACTGGCGAACTACTTACTCTAGCTTCCCGGCA
ACAATTAATAGACTGGATGGAGGCGGATAAAGTTGCAGGACCACTTCTGCGCTCGGCCCTTCCGGCTGGC
TGGTTTATTGCTGATAAATCTGGAGCCGGTGAGCGTGGGTCTCGCGGTATCATTGCAGCACTGGGGCCAG
ATGGTAAGCCCTCCCGTATCGTAGTTATCTACACGACGGGGAGTCAGGCAACTATGGATGAACGAAATAG
ACAGATCGCTGAGATAGGTGCCTCACTGATTAAGCATTGGTAACTGTCAGACCAAGTTTACTCATATATA
CTTTAGATTGATTTAAAACTTCATTTTTAATTTAAAAGGATCTAGGTGAAGATCCTTTTTGATAATCTCA
TGACCAAAATCCCTTAACGTGAGTTTTCGTTCCACTGAGCGTCAGACCCCGTAGAAAAGATCAAAGGATC
TTCTTGAGATCCTTTTTTTCTGCGCGTAATCTGCTGCTTGCAAACAAAAAAACCACCGCTACCAGCGGTG
GTTTGTTTGCCGGATCAAGAGCTACCAACTCTTTTTCCGAAGGTAACTGGCTTCAGCAGAGCGCAGATAC
CAAATACTGTTCTTCTAGTGTAGCCGTAGTTAGGCCACCACTTCAAGAACTCTGTAGCACCGCCTACATA
CCTCGCTCTGCTAATCCTGTTACCAGTGGCTGCTGCCAGTGGCGATAAGTCGTGTCTTACCGGGTTGGAC
TCAAGACGATAGTTACCGGATAAGGCGCAGCGGTCGGGCTGAACGGGGGGTTCGTGCACACAGCCCAGCT
TGGAGCGAACGACCTACACCGAACTGAGATACCTACAGCGTGAGCTATGAGAAAGCGCCACGCTTCCCGA
AGGGAGAAAGGCGGACAGGTATCCGGTAAGCGGCAGGGTCGGAACAGGAGAGCGCACGAGGGAGCTTCCA
GGGGGAAACGCCTGGTATCTTTATAGTCCTGTCGGGTTTCGCCACCTCTGACTTGAGCGTCGATTTTTGT
GATGCTCGTCAGGGGGGCGGAGCCTATGGAAAAACGCCAGCAACGCGGCCTTTTTACGGTTCCTGGCCTT
TTGCTGGCCTTTTGCTCACATGTCCTGCAGGCAGCTGCGCGCTCGCTCGCTCACTGAGGCCGCCCGGGCG
TCGGGCGACCTTTGGTCGCCCGGCCTCAGTGAGCGAGCGAGCGCGCAGAGAGGGAGTGGCCAACTCCATC
ACTAGGGGTTCCTGCGGCCGCACGCGTGTGTCTAGACTGCAGAGGGCCCTGCGTATGAGTGCAAGTGGGT
TTTAGGACCAGGATGAGGCGGGGTGGGGGTGCCTACCTGACGACCGACCCCGACCCACTGGACAAGCACC
CAACCCCCATTCCCCAAATTGCGCATCCCCTATCAGAGAGGGGGAGGGGAAACAGGATGCGGCGAGGCGC
GTGCGCACTGCCAGCTTCAGCACCGCGGACAGTGCCTTCGCCCCCGCCTGGCGGCGCGCGCCACCGCCGC
CTCAGCACTGAAGGCGCGCTGACGTCACTCGCCGGTCCCCCGCAAACTCCCCTTCCCGGCCACCTTGGTC
GCGTCCGCGCCGCCGCCGGCCCAGCCGGACCGCACCACGCGAGGCGCGAGATAGGGGGGCACGGGCGCGA
CCATCTGCGCTGCGGCGCCGGCGACTCAGCGCTGCCTCAGTCTGCGGTGGGCAGCGGAGGAGTCGTGTCG
TGCCTGAGAGCGCAGTCGAGAAGGTACCGGATCCTCTAGAGTCGACTCCGGAATAACTTCGTATAGGATA
CTTTATACGAAGTTATGCAGAATGGTAGCTGGATTGTAGCTGCTATTAGCAATATGAAACCTCTTAATAA
CTTCGTATAGCATACATTATACGAAGTTATGGCGCGCCCTATCACTTGTACAGCTCGTCCATGCCGAGAG
TGATCCCGGCGGCGGTCACGAACTCCAGCAGGACCATGTGATCGCGCTTCTCGTTGGGGTCTTTGCTCAG
TTTGGACTGGTAGCTCAGGTAGTGGTTGTCGGGCAGCAGCACGGGGCCGTCGCCGATGGGGGTGTTCTGC
TGGTAGTGGTCGGCGAGCTGCACGCTGCCGTCCTCGATGTTGTGGCGGATCTTGAAGTTCACCTTGATGC
CGTTCTTCTGCTTGTCGGCCATGATATAGACGTTGTGGCTGTTGTAGTTGTACTCCAGCTTGTGCCCCAG
GATGTTGCCGTCCTCCTTGAAGTCGATGCCCTTCAGCTCGATGCGGTTCACCAGGGTGTCGCCCTCGAAC
TTCACCTCGGCGCGGGTCTTGTAGTTGCCGTCGTCCTTGAAGAAGATGGTGCGCTCCTGGACGTAGCCTT
CGGGCATGGCGGACTTGAAGAAGTCGTGCTGCTTCATGTGGTCGGGGTAGCGGGCGAAGCACATCAGGCC
GTAGCCGAAGGTGGTCACGAGGGTGGGCCAGGGCACGGGCAGCTTGCCGGTGGTGCAGATGAACTTCAGG
GTCAGCTTGCCGTAGGTGGCATCGCCCTCGCCCTCGCCGGACACGCTGAACTTGTGGCCGTTTACGTCGC
CGTCCAGCTCGACCAGGATGGGCACCACCCCGGTGAACAGCTCCTCGCCCTTGCTCACCATGGTGGCTTA
TCATCGTGTTTTTCAAAGGAAAACCACGTCCCCGTGGTTCGGGGGGCCTAGACGTTTTTTTAACCTCGAC
TAAACACATGTAAAGCATGTGCACCGAGGCCCCAGATCAGATCCCATACAATGGGGTACCTTCTGGGCAT
CCTTCAGCCCCTTGTTGAATACGCTTGAGGAGAGCCATTTGACTCTTTCCACAACTATCCAACTCACAAC
GTGGCACTGGGGTTGTGCCGCCTTTGCAGGTGTATCTTATACACGTGGCTTTTGGCCGCAGAGGCACCTG
TCGCCAGGTGGGGGGTTCCGCTGCCTGCAAAGGGTCG
Features (pLannotate 1.2.2; 25 found; start..end, strand, type, name):
    290..1468    -  CDS            Arhgef9 (fragment): ARHG9_RAT - Experimental evidence at protein level: Swiss-Prot protein existence level 1. Acts as guanine nucleotide exchange factor (GEF) for CDC42. Promotes formation of GPHN clusters. From Rattus norvegicus (Rat).
   1499..1525    -  CDS            3xHA (fragment): three tandem HA epitope tags
   1539..1572    -  protein_bind   lox2272: Cre-mediated recombination occurs in the 8-bp core sequence (GGATACTT). lox2272 sites are compatible with each other, but incompatible with loxP or loxN sites (Lee and Saito, 1988). Cre recombinase
   1573..1622    -  intron         β-globin intron (fragment): internally truncated intron from human β-globin
   1623..1656    -  protein_bind   loxP: Cre-mediated recombination occurs in the 8-bp core sequence (GCATACAT). Cre recombinase
   1657..1681    +  misc_feature   MCS (fragment): pBluescript multiple cloning site
   1681..2269    +  misc_feature   WPRE: woodchuck hepatitis virus posttranscriptional regulatory element
   2301..2777    +  polyA_signal   hGH poly(A) signal: human growth hormone polyadenylation signal
   2817..2957    +  repeat_region  AAV2 ITR: inverted terminal repeat of adeno-associated virus serotype 2 inverted
   2962..3013    -  misc_feature   bom (fragment): basis of mobility region from pBR322
   3032..3487    +  rep_origin     f1 ori (sequence partly withheld): f1 bacteriophage origin of replication; arrow indicates direction of (+) strand synthesis
   3488..3537    -  misc_feature   bom (fragment): basis of mobility region from pBR322
   3639..3674    -  CDS            rop (fragment): Rop protein, which maintains plasmids at low copy number; rop
   3769..3873    +  promoter       AmpR promoter: bla
   3874..4734    +  CDS            AmpR: β-lactamase; bla; confers resistance to ampicillin, carbenicillin, and related antibiotics
   4905..5493    +  rep_origin     ori: high-copy-number ColE1/pMB1/pBR322/pUC origin of replication
   5566..5593    +  repeat_region  AAV2 ITR (fragment): inverted terminal repeat of adeno-associated virus serotype 2 inverted
   5622..5649    +  repeat_region  AAV2 ITR (fragment): inverted terminal repeat of adeno-associated virus serotype 2 inverted
   5729..6176    +  promoter       hSyn promoter: human synapsin I promoter; confers neuron-specific expression (Kügler et al., 2003)
   6190..6207    +  misc_feature   MCS (fragment): pUC18/19 multiple cloning site
   6214..6247    +  protein_bind   lox2272: Cre-mediated recombination occurs in the 8-bp core sequence (GGATACTT). lox2272 sites are compatible with each other, but incompatible with loxP or loxN sites (Lee and Saito, 1988). Cre recombinase
   6248..6297    -  intron         β-globin intron (fragment): internally truncated intron from human β-globin
   6298..6331    +  protein_bind   loxP: Cre-mediated recombination occurs in the 8-bp core sequence (GCATACAT). Cre recombinase
   6346..7062    -  CDS            mCitrine: mCitrine is a basic (constitutively fluorescent) yellow fluorescent protein published in 2001, derived from Aequorea victoria.
   7069..143     -  misc_feature   IRES (across the origin): internal ribosome entry site (IRES) of the encephalomyocarditis virus (EMCV)
