[The description below was written by a language model from this plasmid's Addgene catalogue record and pLannotate feature annotations shown in this document.]
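Description:
pAAV-hSyn-DIO-HA-CB2SH3(-)-IRES-mCitrine is an AAV2-based transfer plasmid for Cre-dependent, neuron-restricted overexpression of rat collybistin (Arhgef9) together with the yellow fluorescent protein mCitrine. It was modified from an existing hSyn-DIO AAV vector. In bacteria it carries an ampicillin resistance gene (β-lactamase with its own promoter), a ColE1/pUC-type origin and an f1 phage origin. The catalogue lists it as low copy and propagated in a recombination-deficient strain, which is usual for plasmids containing ITRs. One AAV2 inverted terminal repeat is annotated in full, while the other is detected only as two short fragments. This is common in sequencing-derived annotation of these structured repeats.

Between the ITRs, the human synapsin I promoter provides neuron-specific transcription and is followed by a DIO (double-floxed inverted orientation) cassette. Pairs of lox2272 and loxP sites in opposing orientation flank the payload, which lies on the antisense strand relative to the promoter. This payload consists of an N-terminal HA epitope tag fused to the collybistin coding sequence, an EMCV IRES and mCitrine. Without Cre, no sense transcript of the payload is made. Cre recombination inverts the cassette and locks it in the forward orientation, producing a bicistronic mRNA from which HA-collybistin and mCitrine are translated separately. A WPRE and the human growth hormone polyadenylation signal downstream enhance transcript expression and 3′ end processing. The name indicates the CB2 isoform lacking the SH3 domain, and the Arhgef9 feature is annotated as a partial match to the reference rat protein. Collybistin is a Cdc42 guanine nucleotide exchange factor that promotes gephyrin clustering. The construct is intended for packaging into AAV to overexpress collybistin selectively in Cre-expressing neurons, with mCitrine marking the recombined cells.
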