Addgene plasmid #160069: pAAV-hSyn-DIO-HA-CB2SH3(-)-IRES-mCitrine
Purpose: Conditionally overexpress collybistin (CB2SH3-) and mCitrine
Depositing lab: Angel de Blas. Depositing organization: University of Connecticut. Publication: Selective overexpression of Collybistin in mouse hippocampal pyramidal cells enhances GABAergic neurotransmission and protects against PTZ-induced seizures. George S, James S, de Blas AL. eNeuro. 2021 Jun 2. pii: ENEURO.0561-20.2021. doi: 10.1523/ENEURO.0561-20.2021. PubMed 34083383.
Backbone
  Vector backbone: pAAV2
  Backbone manufacturer: Modified from Bryan Roth (Addgene plasmid # 65417)
  Vector type: AAV
Growth in bacteria
  Bacterial resistance: Ampicillin, 100 μg/mL
  Growth temperature: 37°C
  Growth strain: NEB Stable
  Copy number: Low Copy
Gene/Insert
  Gene/Insert name: ARHGEF9 (alt name: Collybistin)
  Species: R. norvegicus (rat)
  Entrez Gene: Arhgef9
  Promoter: human Synapsin promoter
  Tag / fusion protein: HA- in CB2SH3 (N terminal on insert)
  Cloning method: Restriction Enzyme; 5′ cloning site NheI (unknown if destroyed); 3′ cloning site EcoRV (unknown if destroyed)
Terms and licenses: Academic/Nonprofit Terms; Industry Terms: Not Available to Industry
How to cite: pAAV-hSyn-DIO-HA-CB2SH3(-)-IRES-mCitrine was a gift from Angel de Blas (Addgene plasmid # 160069 ; http://n2t.net/addgene:160069 ; RRID:Addgene_160069)
